Addgene plasmid #145559: pGBW-m4046207
Purpose: Yeast Expression plasmid for SARS-CoV-2 nsp6
Depositing lab: Ginkgo Bioworks & Benjie Chen. Depositing organization: Ginkgo Bioworks.
Backbone
  Vector backbone: AmpR; 2u URA3
  Backbone size w/o insert (bp): 4078
  Vector type: Yeast Expression
  Selectable markers: URA3
Growth in bacteria
  Bacterial resistance: Ampicillin, 100 μg/mL
  Growth temperature: 37°C
  Growth strain: DH5alpha
  Copy number: High Copy
Gene/Insert
  Gene/Insert name: SARS-CoV-2 nsp6
  Species: S. cerevisiae (budding yeast); Severe acute respiratory syndrome coronavirus 2
  Insert size (bp): 869
  Mutation: Saccharomyces cerevisiae recode 1
  Entrez Gene: ORF1ab (a.k.a. GU280_gp01)
  Promoter: pGAL1
  Tag / fusion protein: Cleavable thrombin;6xHIS (C terminal on backbone)
  Cloning method: Unknown
Resource information
  A portion of this plasmid was derived from a plasmid made by: GinkgoBioworks
Depositor comments: NCBI Reference Sequence: YP_009725302.1Created by gene synthesis with Not1 site.
How to cite: pGBW-m4046207 was a gift from Ginkgo Bioworks & Benjie Chen (Addgene plasmid # 145559 ; http://n2t.net/addgene:145559 ; RRID:Addgene_145559)
