[The description below was written by a language model from this plasmid's Addgene catalogue record and pLannotate feature annotations shown in this document.]
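Description:
pGBW-m4046207 is an episomal yeast expression plasmid for producing the SARS-CoV-2 non-structural protein nsp6 in Saccharomyces cerevisiae. It is a shuttle vector. In E. coli it replicates from a high-copy ColE1/pUC-type origin and is selected with ampicillin through a β-lactamase gene, which the annotation places downstream of a cat promoter. A short rop annotation sits next to AmpR, although the catalogue lists the plasmid as high copy. The bacterial module is bracketed by the phage T3Te and T7Te terminators and the tonB terminator, which insulate it from read-through transcription. In yeast, the 2μ origin supports multicopy maintenance. The URA3 marker, driven by its own promoter, allows selection in ura3 strains on medium lacking uracil and counterselection with 5-FOA.

The payload is a synthetic nsp6 coding sequence of about 870 bp, recoded for S. cerevisiae codon usage ("recode 1"). It corresponds to the nsp6 segment of the ORF1ab/pp1a polyprotein. The automated annotation identifies this region as a fragment of the replicase polyprotein 1a. The nsp10 function text attached to that hit is generic polyprotein annotation and does not describe this insert. The open reading frame lies between the galactose-inducible, Gal4-regulated GAL1 promoter and a CYC1 terminator, so expression can be induced with galactose. According to the catalogue, the backbone adds a C-terminal 6xHis tag preceded by a thrombin cleavage site, allowing affinity purification and later tag removal, though the feature table does not annotate these elements separately. The insert was made by gene synthesis. The plasmid is suited to inducible expression, purification or functional study of nsp6 in yeast.
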