Features (pLannotate 1.2.2; 13 found; start..end, strand, type, name):
     25..466     +  promoter       GAL1 promoter: S. cerevisiae GAL1; inducible promoter, regulated by Gal4
    472..1350    +  CDS            R1A_SARS2 (fragment): Experimental evidence at protein level: Swiss-Prot protein existence level 1. [Non-structural protein 10]: Plays a pivotal role in viral transcription by stimulating both nsp14 3'-5' exoribonuclease and nsp16 2'-O-methyltransferase activities. Therefore plays an essential role in viral mRNAs cap methylation. From Severe acute respiratory syndrome coronavirus 2 (2019-nCoV) (SARS-CoV-2).
   1415..1587    +  terminator     CYC1 terminator (fragment): S. cerevisiae CYC1; transcription terminator for CYC1
   1623..1799    +  promoter       URA3 promoter (fragment): S. cerevisiae URA3
   1800..2603    +  CDS            URA3: orotidine-5'-phosphate decarboxylase, required for uracil biosynthesis; S. cerevisiae URA3; yeast auxotrophic marker, counterselectable with 5-fluoroorotic acid (5-FOA)
   2686..3668    -  rep_origin     2μ ori: yeast 2μ plasmid origin of replication
   3746..3775    +  terminator     T3Te terminator: phage T3 early transcription terminator
   3797..4384    +  rep_origin     ori: high-copy-number ColE1/pMB1/pBR322/pUC origin of replication
   4396..4423    -  terminator     T7Te terminator: phage T7 early transcription terminator
   4447..4638    -  CDS            rop: Rop protein, which maintains plasmids at low copy number; rop
   4639..5499    -  CDS            AmpR: β-lactamase; bla; confers resistance to ampicillin, carbenicillin, and related antibiotics
   5500..5602    -  promoter       cat promoter: promoter of the E. coli cat gene encoding chloramphenicol acetyltransferase
   5603..5634    -  terminator     tonB terminator: bidirectional E. coli tonB-P14 transcription terminator
>Addgene plasmid #145559 | pGBW-m4046207 | addgene full sequence | sequence record 298965 | Addgene NGS Result
GCGGCCGCTTGCTATATTGAAGTACGGATTAGAAGCCGCCGAGCGGGCGACAGCCCTCCGACGGAAGACT
CTCCTCCGTGCGTCCTCGTCTTCACCGGTCGCGTTCCTGAAACGCAGATGTGCCTCGCGCCGCACTGCTC
CGAACAATAAAGATTCTACAATACTAGCTTTTATGGTTATGAAGAGGAAAAATTGGCAGTAACCTGGCCC
CACAAACCTTCAAATTAACGAATCAAATTAACAACCATAGGATGATAATGCGATTAGTTTTTTAGCCTTA
TTTCTGGGGTAATTAATCAGCGAAGCGATGATTTTTGATCTATTAACAGATATATAAATGGAAAAGCTGC
ATAACCACTTTAACTAATACTTTCAACATTTTCAGTTTGTATTACTTCTTATTCAAATGTCATAAAAGTA
TCAACAAAAAATTGTTAATATACCTCTATACTTTAACGTCAAGGAGAAAAAACTATAATGTCTGCTGTCA
AAAGAACTATTAAGGGTACCCATCACTGGTTGCTGCTAACAATCTTAACTTCCTTGTTAGTGCTTGTTCA
AAGTACCCAGTGGTCGTTGTTTTTCTTCTTGTACGAGAACGCCTTTCTCCCATTCGCAATGGGGATAATT
GCTATGTCAGCTTTTGCCATGATGTTCGTTAAGCACAAACATGCGTTTTTGTGCTTATTCTTGTTGCCTT
CTCTCGCTACGGTAGCTTATTTCAATATGGTCTACATGCCAGCTTCCTGGGTTATGCGTATCATGACTTG
GTTGGACATGGTTGATACCAGCCTTTCTGGTTTCAAGTTGAAAGATTGTGTCATGTACGCATCTGCCGTT
GTATTACTAATTCTTATGACTGCTAGAACCGTCTATGACGATGGCGCGAGAAGGGTTTGGACACTAATGA
ACGTGTTGACTTTAGTTTACAAGGTCTACTATGGAAATGCCTTGGACCAAGCTATCTCCATGTGGGCTTT
AATAATCTCAGTCACTTCTAACTACAGTGGTGTTGTTACTACAGTGATGTTTTTGGCTAGAGGTATTGTC
TTCATGTGTGTTGAATATTGTCCCATTTTCTTTATCACCGGTAACACTTTACAATGCATTATGTTGGTTT
ACTGTTTCTTAGGTTACTTTTGTACCTGTTATTTCGGCCTATTTTGTTTGTTGAATCGATACTTTAGACT
CACATTGGGTGTTTACGATTATTTGGTCAGCACTCAAGAATTTAGATATATGAACTCCCAAGGTTTGTTA
CCACCAAAGAACTCTATTGATGCCTTCAAGTTGAACATCAAGCTGTTAGGTGTCGGTGGAAAACCTTGCA
TCAAGGTAGCCACCGTCCAACTCGTGCCGAGAGGTTCTCACCATCATCACCATCATTAAACAGGCCCCTT
TTCCTTTGTCGATATCATGTAATTAGTTATGTCACGCTTACATTCACGCCCTCCTCCCACATCCGCTCTA
ACCGAAAAGGAAGGAGTTAGACAACCTGAAGTCTAGGTCCCTATTTATTTTTTTTAATAGTTATGTTAGT
ATTAAGAACGTTATTTATATTTCAAATTTTTCTTTTTTTTCTGTACAAAGCGGCCGCCGAACCACTAGTG
CACTGCAGTACACGGTTTCCTTGAAATTTTTTTGATTCGGTAATCTCCGAACAGAAGGAAGAACGAAGGA
AGGAGCACAGACTTAGATTGGTATATATACGCATATGTAGTGTTGAAGAAACATGAAATTGCCCAGTATT
CTTAACCCAACTGCACAGAACAAAAACGTGCAGGAAACGAAGATAAATCATGTCGAAAGCTACATATAAG
GAACGTGCTGCTACTCATCCTAGTCCTGTTGCTGCCAAGCTATTTAATATCATGCACGAAAAGCAAACAA
ACTTGTGTGCTTCATTGGATGTTCGTACCACCAAGGAATTACTGGAGTTAGTTGAAGCATTAGGTCCCAA
AATTTGTTTACTAAAAACACATGTGGATATCTTGACTGATTTTTCCATGGAGGGCACAGTTAAGCCGCTA
AAGGCATTATCCGCCAAGTACAATTTTTTACTCTTCGAGGACAGAAAATTTGCTGACATTGGTAATACAG
TCAAATTGCAGTACTCTGCGGGTGTATACAGAATAGCAGAATGGGCAGACATTACGAATGCACACGGTGT
GGTGGGCCCAGGTATTGTTAGCGGTTTGAAGCAGGCGGCAGAAGAAGTAACAAAGGAACCTAGAGGCCTT
TTGATGTTAGCAGAATTGTCATGCAAGGGCTCCCTATCTACTGGAGAATATACTAAGGGTACTGTTGACA
TTGCGAAGAGCGACAAAGATTTTGTTATCGGCTTTATTGCTCAAAGAGACATGGGTGGAAGAGATGAAGG
TTACGATTGGTTGATTATGACACCCGGTGTGGGTTTAGATGACAAGGGAGATGCATTGGGTCAACAGTAT
AGAACCGTGGATGATGTGGTTTCTACAGGATCTGACATTATTATTGTTGGAAGAGGACTATTTGCAAAGG
GAAGGGATGCTAAGGTAGAGGGTGAACGTTACAGAAAAGCAGGCTGGGAAGCATATTTGAGAAGATGCGG
CCAGCAAAACTAAAAAACTGTATTATAAGTAAATGCATGTATACTAAACTCACAAATTAGAGCTTCAATT
TAATTATATCAGTTATTACCCGAGTAACGAAGCATCTGTGCTTCATTTTGTAGAACAAAAATGCAACGCG
AGAGCGCTAATTTTTCAAACAAAGAATCTGAGCTGCATTTTTACAGAACAGAAATGCAACGCGAAAGCGC
TATTTTACCAACGAAGAATCTGTGCTTCATTTTTGTAAAACAAAAATGCAACGCGAGAGCGCTAATTTTT
CAAACAAAGAATCTGAGCTGCATTTTTACAGAACAGAAATGCAACGCGAGAGCGCTATTTTACCAACAAA
GAATCTATACTTCTTTTTTGTTCTACAAAAATGCATCCCGAGAGCGCTATTTTTCTAACAAAGCATCTTA
GATTACTTTTTTTCTCCTTTGTGCGCTCTATAATGCAGTCTCTTGATAACTTTTTGCACTGTAGGTCCGT
TAAGGTTAGAAGAAGGCTACTTTGGTGTCTATTTTCTCTTCCATAAAAAAAGCCTGACTCCACTTCCCGC
GTTTACTGATTACTAGCGAAGCTGCGGGTGCATTTTTTCAAGATAAAGGCATCCCCGATTATATTCTATA
CCGATGTGGATTGCGCATACTTTGTGAACAGAAAGTGATAGCGTTGATGATTCTTCATTGGTCAGAAAAT
TATGAACGGTTTCTTCTATTTTGTCTCTATATACTACGTATAGGAAATGTTTACATTTTCGTATTGTTTT
CGATTCACTCTATGAATAGTTCTTACTACAATTTTTTTGTCTAAAGAGTAATACTAGAGATAAACATAAA
AAATGTAGAGGTCGAGTTTAGATGCAAGTTCAAGGAGCGAAAGGTGGATGGGTAGGTTATATAGGGATAT
AGCACAGAGATATATAGCAAAGAGATACTTTTGAGCAATGTTTGTGGAAGCGGTATTCGCAATATTTTAG
TAGCTCGTTACAGTCCGGTGCGTTTTTGGTTTTTTGAAAGTGCGTCATCAGAGCGCTTTTGGTTTTCAAA
AGCGCTCTGAAGTTCCTATACTTTCTAGCTAGAGAATAGGAACTTCCCGAGCGGCCGCGTGTTACAAGCT
TGACTCCAGCGTAACTGGACTGCAATCAACTCACTGGCTCACCTTCACGGGTGGGCCTTTCTTCGGTAGA
AAATCAAAGGATCTTCTTGAGATCCTTTTTTTCTGCGCGTAATCTGCTGCTTGCAAACAAAAAAACCACC
GCTACCAGCGGTGGTTTGTTTGCCGGATCAAGAGCTACCAACTCTTTTTCCGAGGTAACTGGCTTCAGCA
GAGCGCAGATACCAAATACTGTTCTTCTAGTGTAGCCGTAGTTAGGCCACCACTTCAAGAACTCTGTAGC
ACCGCCTACATACCTCGCTCTGCTAATCCTGTTACCAGTGGCTGCTGCCAGTGGCGATAAGTCGTGTCTT
ACCGGGTTGGACTCAAGACGATAGTTACCGGATAAGGCGCAGCGGTCGGGCTGAACGGGGGGTTCGTGCA
CACAGCCCAGCTTGGAGCGAACGACCTACACCGAACTGAGATACCTACAGCGTGAGCTATGAGAAAGCGC
CACGCTTCCCGAAGGGAGAAAGGCGGACAGGTATCCGGTAAGCGGCAGGGTCGGAACAGGAGAGCGCACG
AGGGAGCTTCCAGGGGTAAACGCCTGGTATCTTTATAGTCCTGTCGGGTTTCGCCACCTCTGACTTGAGC
ATCGATTTTTGTGATGCTCGTCAGGGGGGCGGAGCCTATGGAAAAACGCCAGCAACGCAGAAAGGCCCAC
CCGAAGGTGAGCCAGGTGATTACATTTGGGCCCTCATCAGAGGTTTTCACCGTCATCACCGAAACGCGCG
AGGCAGCTGCGGTAAAGCTCATCAGCGTGGTCGTGAAGCGATTCACAGATGTCTGCCTGTTCATCCGCGT
CCAGCTCGTTGAGTTTCTCCAGAAGCGTTAATGTCTGGCTTCTGATAAAGCGGGCCATGTTAAGGGCGGT
TTTTTCCTGTTTGGTCACTTACCAATGCTTAATCAGTGAGGCACCTATCTCAGCGATCTGTCTATTTCGT
TCATCCATAGTTGCCTGACTCCCCGTCGTGTAGATAACTACGATGCGGGAGGGCTTACCATCTGGCCCCA
GTGCTGCAATGATACCGCGAGACCCACGCTCACCGGCTCCAGATTTATCAGCAATAAACCAGCCAGCCGG
GAGGGCCGAGCGCAGAAGTGATCCTGCAACTTTATCCGCCTCCATCCAGTCTATTAATTGTTGCCGGGAA
GCTAGAGTAAGTAGTTCGCCAGTTAATAGTTTGCGCAACGTTGTTGCCATTGCTACAGGCATCGTGGTGT
CACGCTCGTCGTTTGGTATGGCTTCATTCAGCTCCGGTTCCCAACGATCAAGGCGAGTTACATGATCCCC
CATGTTGTGCAAAAAAGCGGTTAGCTCCTTCGGTCCTCCGATCGTTGCCAGAAGTAAGTTGGCCGCAGTG
TTATCACTCATGGTTATGGCAGCACTGCATAATTCTCTTACTGTCATGCCATCCGTGAGATGCTTTTCTG
TGACTGGTGAGTACTCAACCAAGTCATTCTGAGAATAGTGTATGCGGCGACCGAGTTGCTCTTGCCCGGC
GTCAATACGGGATAATACCGCGCCACATAGCAGAACTTTAAAAGTGCTCATCATTGGAAAACGTTCTTCG
GGGCGTAAACTCTCAAGGATCTTACCGCTGTTGAGATCCAGTTCGATGTAACCCACTCGTGCACCCAACT
GATCTTCAGCATCTTTTACTTTCACCAGCGTTTCTGGGTGAGCAAAAACAGGAAGGCAAAATGCCGCAAA
AAAGGGAATAAGGGCGACACGGAAATGTTGAATACTCATTTTAGCTTCCTTAGCTCCTGAAAATCTCGAT
AACTCAAAAAATACGCCCGGTAGTGATCTTATTTCATTATGGTGAAAGTTGGAACCTCTTACGTGCCGAT
CAAGTCAAAAGCCTCCGGTCGGAGGCTTTTGACTTTCTGCTATGGAGGTCAGGTATGATTTAAATGGTCA
GTTAGA
